Addgene plasmid #213319: HTR1E-DuET
Purpose: The DuET construct encodes the named human GPCR engineered with a cleaved hemagglutinin signal peptide, a 5' FLAG and a 3' 1D4 epitope tag optimized for expression in mammalian cells and proteomics studies.
Depositing lab: Thomas Sakmar. Depositing organization: Rockefeller University. Publication: Multiplexed selectivity screening of anti-GPCR antibodies. Dahl L, Kotliar IB, Bendes A, Dodig-Crnkovic T, Fromm S, Elofsson A, Uhlen M, Sakmar TP, Schwenk JM. Sci Adv. 2023 May 3;9(18):eadf9297. doi: 10.1126/sciadv.adf9297. Epub 2023 May 3. PubMed 37134173.
Backbone
  Vector backbone: pcDNA 3.1 (+)
  Vector type: Mammalian Expression
Growth in bacteria
  Bacterial resistance: Ampicillin, 100 μg/mL
  Growth temperature: 37°C
  Growth strain: DH5alpha
  Copy number: High Copy
Gene/Insert
  Gene/Insert name: HTR1E (alt names: 5-hydroxytryptamine receptor 1E; 5-HT1E)
  Species: H. sapiens (human)
  Entrez Gene: HTR1E (a.k.a. 5-HT1E)
  Promoter: CMV, T7
  Tag / fusion protein: FLAG (N terminal on insert); 1D4 (C terminal on insert)
  Cloning method: Gibson Cloning
Terms and licenses: Academic/Nonprofit Terms; Industry Terms: Not Available to Industry
Depositor comments: Class: A, Family: 5-hydroxytryptamine. Ensembl ID: ENSG00000168830, Uniprot ID: P28566
How to cite: HTR1E-DuET was a gift from Thomas Sakmar (Addgene plasmid # 213319 ; http://n2t.net/addgene:213319 ; RRID:Addgene_213319)
