[The description below was written by a language model from this plasmid's Addgene catalogue record and pLannotate feature annotations shown in this document.]
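Description:
HTR1E-DuET is a mammalian expression plasmid built on the pcDNA 3.1 (+) backbone that carries the human 5-hydroxytryptamine receptor 1E (HTR1E, 5-HT1E), a class A G protein-coupled receptor of the serotonin family that signals through G proteins to inhibit adenylate cyclase. The 6,635 nt plasmid is propagated in E. coli through a high-copy ColE1/pUC-type origin and selected with ampicillin via the β-lactamase gene. An f1 origin is also present. For selection in mammalian cells, the backbone contains an SV40 early promoter driving the neomycin/kanamycin phosphotransferase gene, followed by an SV40 polyadenylation signal. Small annotated fragments such as bom, lac promoter/operator, lacI, ble and a truncated HIV-1 LTR match appear to be short backbone remnants or software matches rather than functional modules.

The receptor open reading frame, inserted by Gibson cloning, is transcribed from the human cytomegalovirus immediate early enhancer and promoter and terminated by the bovine growth hormone polyadenylation signal. A T7 promoter sits between the CMV promoter and the coding region, which would permit in vitro transcription. In the DuET design, the receptor is preceded by a cleavable hemagglutinin signal peptide and an N-terminal FLAG epitope, and it ends with a C-terminal 1D4 epitope. The feature table picks up the FLAG sequence as a short partial match to 3xFLAG just upstream of the HTR1E coding sequence, but it does not annotate the signal peptide or the 1D4 tag, which are known only from the catalogue entry. The dual tags allow capture and detection of the receptor from either terminus. The construct is intended for GPCR expression in mammalian cells and proteomics studies, and the associated work concerns multiplexed selectivity screening of anti-GPCR antibodies.
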