Features (pLannotate 1.2.2; 21 found; start..end, strand, type, name):
    811..915     -  promoter       AmpR promoter: bla
    974..1026    -  misc_feature   bom (fragment): basis of mobility region from pBR322
   1181..1560    +  enhancer       CMV enhancer: human cytomegalovirus immediate early enhancer
   1561..1764    +  promoter       CMV promoter: human cytomegalovirus (CMV) immediate early promoter
   1760..1793    +  LTR            5' LTR (truncated) (fragment): truncated 5' long terminal repeat (LTR) from HIV-1
   1809..1827    +  promoter       T7 promoter: promoter for bacteriophage T7 RNA polymerase
   1920..1940    +  CDS            3xFLAG (fragment): three tandem FLAG® epitope tags
   1953..3047    +  CDS            HTR1E: 5HT1E_HUMAN - Experimental evidence at protein level: Swiss-Prot protein existence level 1. G-protein coupled receptor for 5-hydroxytryptamine (serotonin). Also functions as a receptor for various alkaloids and psychoactive substances. Ligand binding causes a conformation change that triggers signaling via guanine nucleotide-binding proteins (G proteins) and modulates the activity of down-stream effectors, such as adenylate cyclase. Signaling inhibits adenylate cyclase activity. From Homo sapiens (Human).
   3178..3402    +  polyA_signal   bGH poly(A) signal: bovine growth hormone polyadenylation signal
   3406..3427    +  promoter       SV40 promoter (fragment): SV40 enhancer and early promoter
   3448..3876    +  rep_origin     f1 ori (sequence partly withheld): f1 bacteriophage origin of replication; arrow indicates direction of (+) strand synthesis
   3890..4219    +  promoter       SV40 promoter: SV40 enhancer and early promoter
   4286..5077    +  CDS            neo: KKA2_KLEPN - Also known as kan, nptII. Experimental evidence at protein level: Swiss-Prot protein existence level 1. Resistance to kanamycin, neomycin, paromomycin, ribostamycin, butirosin and gentamicin B. From Klebsiella pneumoniae.
   5101..5259    +  CDS            ble (fragment): BLE_KLEPN - Experimental evidence at protein level: Swiss-Prot protein existence level 1. Binding protein with a strong affinity to the bleomycin family of antibiotics. Binds to CL990; an antimitotic-antibiotic compound. From Klebsiella pneumoniae.
   5254..5375    +  polyA_signal   SV40 poly(A) signal: SV40 polyadenylation signal
   5448..5464    -  protein_bind   lac operator: The lac repressor binds to the lac operator to inhibit transcription in E. coli. This inhibition can be relieved by adding lactose or isopropyl-β-D-thiogalactopyranoside (IPTG). lac repressor encoded by lacI
   5472..5502    -  promoter       lac promoter: promoter for the E. coli lac operon
   5517..5538    -  protein_bind   CAP binding site: CAP binding activates transcription in the presence of cAMP. E. coli catabolite activator protein
   5551..5643    -  CDS            lacI (fragment): lac repressor; lacI; The lac repressor binds to the lac operator to inhibit transcription in E. coli. This inhibition can be relieved by adding lactose or isopropyl-β-D-thiogalactopyranoside (IPTG).
   5826..6414    -  rep_origin     ori: high-copy-number ColE1/pMB1/pBR322/pUC origin of replication
   6585..810     -  CDS            AmpR (across the origin): β-lactamase; bla; confers resistance to ampicillin, carbenicillin, and related antibiotics
>Addgene plasmid #213319 | HTR1E-DuET | addgene full sequence | sequence record 430856 | Addgene NGS Result
TTCATCCATAGTTGCCTGACTCCCCGTCGTGTAGATAACTACGATACGGGAGGGCTTACCATCTGGCCCC
AGTGCTGCAATGATACCGCGAGACCCACGCTCACCGGCTCCAGATTTATCAGCAATAAACCAGCCAGCCG
GAAGGGCCGAGCGCAGAAGTGGTCCTGCAACTTTATCCGCCTCCATCCAGTCTATTAATTGTTGCCGGGA
AGCTAGAGTAAGTAGTTCGCCAGTTAATAGTTTGCGCAACGTTGTTGCCATTGCTACAGGCATCGTGGTG
TCACGCTCGTCGTTTGGTATGGCTTCATTCAGCTCCGGTTCCCAACGATCAAGGCGAGTTACATGATCCC
CCATGTTGTGCAAAAAAGCGGTTAGCTCCTTCGGTCCTCCGATCGTTGTCAGAAGTAAGTTGGCCGCAGT
GTTATCACTCATGGTTATGGCAGCACTGCATAATTCTCTTACTGTCATGCCATCCGTAAGATGCTTTTCT
GTGACTGGTGAGTACTCAACCAAGTCATTCTGAGAATAGTGTATGCGGCGACCGAGTTGCTCTTGCCCGG
CGTCAATACGGGATAATACCGCGCCACATAGCAGAACTTTAAAAGTGCTCATCATTGGAAAACGTTCTTC
GGGGCGAAAACTCTCAAGGATCTTACCGCTGTTGAGATCCAGTTCGATGTAACCCACTCGTGCACCCAAC
TGATCTTCAGCATCTTTTACTTTCACCAGCGTTTCTGGGTGAGCAAAAACAGGAAGGCAAAATGCCGCAA
AAAAGGGAATAAGGGCGACACGGAAATGTTGAATACTCATACTCTTCCTTTTTCAATATTATTGAAGCAT
TTATCAGGGTTATTGTCTCATGAGCGGATACATATTTGAATGTATTTAGAAAAATAAACAAATAGGGGTT
CCGCGCACATTTCCCCGAAAAGTGCCACCTGACGTCGACGGATCGGGAGATCTCCCGATCCCCTATGGTG
CACTCTCAGTACAATCTGCTCTGATGCCGCATAGTTAAGCCAGTATCTGCTCCCTGCTTGTGTGTTGGAG
GTCGCTGAGTAGTGCGCGAGCAAAATTTAAGCTACAACAAGGCAAGGCTTGACCGACATTTGCATGAAGA
ATCTGCTTAGGGTTAGGCGTTTTGCGCTGCTTCGCGATGTACGGGCCAGATATACGCGTTGACATTGATT
ATTGACTAGTTATTAATAGTAATCAATTACGGGGTCATTAGTTCATAGCCCATATATGGAGTTCCGCGTT
ACATAACTTACGGTAAATGGCCCGCCTGGCTGACCGCCCAACGACCCCCGCCCATTGACGTCAATAATGA
CGTATGTTCCCATAGTAACGCCAATAGGGACTTTCCATTGACGTCAATGGGTGGAGTATTTACGGTAAAC
TGCCCACTTGGCAGTACATCAAGTGTATCATATGCCAAGTACGCCCCCTATTGACGTCAATGACGGTAAA
TGGCCCGCCTGGCATTATGCCCAGTACATGACCTTATGGGACTTTCCTACTTGGCAGTACATCTACGTAT
TAGTCATCGCTATTACCATGGTGATGCGGTTTTGGCAGTACATCAATGGGCGTGGATAGCGGTTTGACTC
ACGGGGATTTCCAAGTCTCCACCCCATTGACGTCAATGGGAGTTTGTTTTGGCACCAAAATCAACGGGAC
TTTCCAAAATGTCGTAACAACTCCGCCCCATTGACGCAAATGGGCGGTAGGCGTGTACGGTGGGAGGTCT
ATATAAGCAGAGCTCTCTGGCTAACTAGAGAACCCACTGCTTACTGGCTTATCGAAATTAATACGACTCA
CTATAGGGAGACCCAAGCTGGCTAGCGTTTAAACTTAAGCTTAGCGCCACCATGAAGACGATCATCGCCC
TGAGCTACATCTTCTGCCTGGTATTCGCCGACTACAAGGACGATGATGACGCCAGCATCGATATGAATAT
AACTAACTGCACTACAGAGGCCTCTATGGCTATCAGGCCCAAGACTATCACTGAGAAGATGCTCATCTGC
ATGACCCTCGTCGTGATCACCACACTGACTACACTCCTCAATCTGGCAGTGATCATGGCAATCGGCACTA
CGAAGAAGCTTCATCAGCCGGCTAACTATCTGATTTGCAGCCTGGCGGTGACCGATCTGCTCGTGGCAGT
CCTGGTGATGCCATTGTCTATAATTTATATCGTGATGGATCGCTGGAAACTTGGTTACTTTCTGTGCGAG
GTGTGGCTGTCTGTCGATATGACTTGCTGCACCTGCAGTATCCTGCATCTCTGCGTGATCGCACTCGACA
GATACTGGGCCATAACGAATGCAATTGAATATGCGAGGAAAAGAACCGCTAAGCGCGCAGCCTTGATGAT
CCTGACCGTGTGGACAATTAGTATTTTCATATCCATGCCCCCCCTGTTCTGGAGATCCCACCGGCGCCTG
TCCCCACCCCCTTCTCAGTGCACCATACAGCATGACCATGTGATTTACACTATCTACTCCACTCTGGGCG
CCTTCTATATTCCACTGACTCTGATCTTGATTCTCTACTATCGGATCTACCACGCTGCTAAGTCTCTGTA
CCAGAAGCGGGGCTCATCACGGCATCTGAGTAACAGATCTACTGACAGCCAGAATTCTTTCGCATCTTGC
AAGCTCACACAGACGTTTTGTGTCTCAGACTTCAGTACATCCGACCCTACCACCGAATTTGAAAAATTCC
ACGCCTCAATCCGAATTCCCCCTTTTGACAATGATCTGGACCACCCTGGAGAAAGACAACAAATTAGTTC
TACCCGGGAGCGAAAGGCGGCCAGGATCCTGGGACTGATCCTCGGAGCTTTTATTCTCTCATGGCTCCCT
TTTTTCATTAAGGAACTCATCGTGGGCCTTAGTATCTATACCGTCTCTTCCGAGGTAGCGGACTTCCTTA
CCTGGCTGGGATATGTTAACAGCCTCATTAACCCCCTGCTCTACACTAGCTTTAATGAGGACTTCAAGCT
GGCTTTCAAGAAGCTTATACGCTGTAGAGAGCATACAATCGATACCGGTGGACGCACCGGTGAATTCGAT
GAGGCCAGCACCACCGTGTCTAAGACCGAGACTTCTCAGGTGGCCCCTGCCTAACTCGAGTCTAGAGGGC
CCGTTTAAACCCGCTGATCAGCCTCGACTGTGCCTTCTAGTTGCCAGCCATCTGTTGTTTGCCCCTCCCC
CGTGCCTTCCTTGACCCTGGAAGGTGCCACTCCCACTGTCCTTTCCTAATAAAATGAGGAAATTGCATCG
CATTGTCTGAGTAGGTGTCATTCTATTCTGGGGGGTGGGGTGGGGCAGGACAGCAAGGGGGAGGATTGGG
AAGACAATAGCAGGCATGCTGGGGATGCGGTGGGCTCTATGGCTTCTGAGGCGGAAAGAACCAGCTGGGG
CTCTAGGGGGTATCCCC
[124 nt withheld, positions 3448-3571]
C
[91 nt withheld, positions 3573-3663]
A
[49 nt withheld, positions 3665-3713]
CCTTTGACGTTGGAGTCCACGTTCTTT
[37 nt withheld, positions 3741-3777]
ACCCTATCTCGGTCTATTCTTTTGATTTATAAGGGATTTTGCCGATTTCGGCCTATTGGTTAAAAAATGA
GCTGATTTAACAAAAATTTAACGCGAATTAATTCTGTGGAATGTGTGTCAGTTAGGGTGTGGAAAGTCCC
CAGGCTCCCCAGCAGGCAGAAGTATGCAAAGCATGCATCTCAATTAGTCAGCAACCAGGTGTGGAAAGTC
CCCAGGCTCCCCAGCAGGCAGAAGTATGCAAAGCATGCATCTCAATTAGTCAGCAACCATAGTCCCGCCC
CTAACTCCGCCCATCCCGCCCCTAACTCCGCCCAGTTCCGCCCATTCTCCGCCCCATGGCTGACTAATTT
TTTTTATTTATGCAGAGGCCGAGGCCGCCTCTGCCTCTGAGCTATTCCAGAAGTAGTGAGGAGGCTTTTT
TGGAGGCCTAGGCTTTTGCAAAAAGCTCCCGGGAGCTTGTATATCCATTTTCGGATCTGATCAAGAGACA
GGATGAGGATCGTTTCGCATGATTGAACAAGATGGATTGCACGCAGGTTCTCCGGCCGCTTGGGTGGAGA
GGCTATTCGGCTATGACTGGGCACAACAGACAATCGGCTGCTCTGATGCCGCCGTGTTCCGGCTGTCAGC
GCAGGGGCGCCCGGTTCTTTTTGTCAAGACCGACCTGTCCGGTGCCCTGAATGAACTGCAGGACGAGGCA
GCGCGGCTATCGTGGCTGGCCACGACGGGCGTTCCTTGCGCAGCTGTGCTCGACGTTGTCACTGAAGCGG
GAAGGGACTGGCTGCTATTGGGCGAAGTGCCGGGGCAGGATCTCCTGTCATCTCACCTTGCTCCTGCCGA
GAAAGTATCCATCATGGCTGATGCAATGCGGCGGCTGCATACGCTTGATCCGGCTACCTGCCCATTCGAC
CACCAAGCGAAACATCGCATCGAGCGAGCACGTACTCGGATGGAAGCCGGTCTTGTCGATCAGGATGATC
TGGACGAAGAGCATCAGGGGCTCGCGCCAGCCGAACTGTTCGCCAGGCTCAAGGCGCGCATGCCCGACGG
CGAGGATCTCGTCGTGACCCATGGCGATGCCTGCTTGCCGAATATCATGGTGGAAAATGGCCGCTTTTCT
GGATTCATCGACTGTGGCCGGCTGGGTGTGGCGGACCGCTATCAGGACATAGCGTTGGCTACCCGTGATA
TTGCTGAAGAGCTTGGCGGCGAATGGGCTGACCGCTTCCTCGTGCTTTACGGTATCGCCGCTCCCGATTC
GCAGCGCATCGCCTTCTATCGCCTTCTTGACGAGTTCTTCTGAGCGGGACTCTGGGGTTCGAAATGACCG
ACCAAGCGACGCCCAACCTGCCATCACGAGATTTCGATTCCACCGCCGCCTTCTATGAAAGGTTGGGCTT
CGGAATCGTTTTCCGGGACGCCGGCTGGATGATCCTCCAGCGCGGGGATCTCATGCTGGAGTTCTTCGCC
CACCCCAACTTGTTTATTGCAGCTTATAATGGTTACAAATAAAGCAATAGCATCACAAATTTCACAAATA
AAGCATTTTTTTCACTGCATTCTAGTTGTGGTTTGTCCAAACTCATCAATGTATCTTATCATGTCTGTAT
ACCGTCGACCTCTAGCTAGAGCTTGGCGTAATCATGGTCATAGCTGTTTCCTGTGTGAAATTGTTATCCG
CTCACAATTCCACACAACATACGAGCCGGAAGCATAAAGTGTAAAGCCTGGGGTGCCTAATGAGTGAGCT
AACTCACATTAATTGCGTTGCGCTCACTGCCCGCTTTCCAGTCGGGAAACCTGTCGTGCCAGCTGCATTA
ATGAATCGGCCAACGCGCGGGGAGAGGCGGTTTGCGTATTGGGCGCTCTTCCGCTTCCTCGCTCACTGAC
TCGCTGCGCTCGGTCGTTCGGCTGCGGCGAGCGGTATCAGCTCACTCAAAGGCGGTAATACGGTTATCCA
CAGAATCAGGGGATAACGCAGGAAAGAACATGTGAGCAAAAGGCCAGCAAAAGGCCAGGAACCGTAAAAA
GGCCGCGTTGCTGGCGTTTTTCCATAGGCTCCGCCCCCCTGACGAGCATCACAAAAATCGACGCTCAAGT
CAGAGGTGGCGAAACCCGACAGGACTATAAAGATACCAGGCGTTTCCCCCTGGAAGCTCCCTCGTGCGCT
CTCCTGTTCCGACCCTGCCGCTTACCGGATACCTGTCCGCCTTTCTCCCTTCGGGAAGCGTGGCGCTTTC
TCATAGCTCACGCTGTAGGTATCTCAGTTCGGTGTAGGTCGTTCGCTCCAAGCTGGGCTGTGTGCACGAA
CCCCCCGTTCAGCCCGACCGCTGCGCCTTATCCGGTAACTATCGTCTTGAGTCCAACCCGGTAAGACACG
ACTTATCGCCACTGGCAGCAGCCACTGGTAACAGGATTAGCAGAGCGAGGTATGTAGGCGGTGCTACAGA
GTTCTTGAAGTGGTGGCCTAACTACGGCTACACTAGAAGAACGGTATTTGGTATCTGCGCTCTGCTGAAG
CCAGTTACCTTCGGAAAAAGAGTTGGTAGCTCTTGATCCGGCAAACAAACCACCGCTGGTAGCGGTGGTT
TTTTTGTTTGCAAGCAGCAGATTACGCGCAGAAAAAAAGGATCTCAAGAAGATCCTTTGATCTTTTCTAC
GGGGTCTGACGCTCAGTGGAACGAAAACTCACGTTAAGGGATTTTGGTCATGAGATTATCAAAAAGGATC
TTCACCTAGATCCTTTTAAATTAAAAATGAAGTTTTAAATCAATCTAAAGTATATATGAGTAAACTTGGT
CTGACAGTTACCAATGCTTAATCAGTGAGGCACCTATCTCAGCGATCTGTCTATTTCG
